>Addgene plasmid #148453 | pT7-EGFP-C1-HsRCK-QHTRtoAAAA-shRNAres_AC | depositor full sequence | sequence record 290901 | Full Sequence
TAGTTATTAATAGTAATCAATTACGGGGTCATTAGTTCATAGCCCATATATGGAGTTCCGCGTTACATAA
CTTACGGTAAATGGCCCGCCTGGCTGACCGCCCAACGACCCCCGCCCATTGACGTCAATAATGACGTATG
TTCCCATAGTAACGCCAATAGGGACTTTCCATTGACGTCAATGGGTGGAGTATTTACGGTAAACTGCCCA
CTTGGCAGTACATCAAGTGTATCATATGCCAAGTACGCCCCCTATTGACGTCAATGACGGTAAATGGCCC
GCCTGGCATTATGCCCAGTACATGACCTTATGGGACTTTCCTACTTGGCAGTACATCTACGTATTAGTCA
TCGCTATTACCATGGTGATGCGGTTTTGGCAGTACATCAATGGGCGTGGATAGCGGTTTGACTCACGGGG
ATTTCCAAGTCTCCACCCCATTGACGTCAATGGGAGTTTGTTTTGGCACCAAAATCAACGGGACTTTCCA
AAATGTCGTAACAACTCCGCCCCATTGACGCAAATGGGCGGTAGGCGTGTACGGTGGGAGGTCTATATAA
GCAGAGCTCTCTGGCTAACTAGAGAACCCACTGCTTACTGGCTTATCGAAATTAATACGACTCACTATAG
GGAGACCCAAGCTCTAGCGCTACCGGTCGCCACCATGGTGAGCAAGGGCGAGGAGCTGTTCACCGGGGTG
GTGCCCATCCTGGTCGAGCTGGACGGCGACGTAAACGGCCACAAGTTCAGCGTGTCCGGCGAGGGCGAGG
GCGATGCCACCTACGGCAAGCTGACCCTGAAGTTCATCTGCACCACCGGCAAGCTGCCCGTGCCCTGGCC
CACCCTCGTGACCACCCTGACCTACGGCGTGCAGTGCTTCAGCCGCTACCCCGACCACATGAAGCAGCAC
GACTTCTTCAAGTCCGCCATGCCCGAAGGCTACGTCCAGGAGCGCACCATCTTCTTCAAGGACGACGGCA
ACTACAAGACCCGCGCCGAGGTGAAGTTCGAGGGCGACACCCTGGTGAACCGCATCGAGCTGAAGGGCAT
CGACTTCAAGGAGGACGGCAACATCCTGGGGCACAAGCTGGAGTACAACTACAACAGCCACAACGTCTAT
ATCATGGCCGACAAGCAGAAGAACGGCATCAAGGTGAACTTCAAGATCCGCCACAACATCGAGGACGGCA
GCGTGCAGCTCGCCGACCACTACCAGCAGAACACCCCCATCGGCGACGGCCCCGTGCTGCTGCCCGACAA
CCACTACCTGAGCACCCAGTCCGCCCTGAGCAAAGACCCCAACGAGAAGCGCGATCACATGGTCCTGCTG
GAGTTCGTGACCGCCGCCGGGATCACTCTCGGCATGGACGAGCTGTACAAGTCCGGACTCAGATCTATGG
GTCTGTCCAGTCAAAATGGTCAGCTGAGAGGCCCTGTGAAACCCACTGGTGGCCCTGGAGGAGGGGGCAC
ACAGACACAGCAACAGATGAACCAGCTGAAAAACACCAACACAATCAATAATGGCACTCAGCAGCAAGCA
CAGAGTATGACCACCACTATTAAACCTGGTGATGACTGGAAAAAGACTTTAAAACTCCCTCCAAAGGATC
TAAGAATCAAAACTTCGGATGTGACCTCCACAAAAGGAAATGAGTTTGAAGATTACTGTTTGAAACGGGA
GTTACTGATGGGAATTTTTGAAATGGGCTGGGAAAAGCCATCTCCTATTCAGGAGGAGAGCATTCCCATT
GCTTTATCTGGTAGGGATATCTTAGCTAGAGCAAAAAATGGAACAGGCAAGAGCGGTGCCTACCTCATTC
CCTTACTTGAACGGCTAGACCTGAAGAAGGACAATATACAAGCAATGGTGATTGTTCCCACTAGAGAACT
TGCTCTACAGGTCAGTCAAATTTGCATCCAGGTCAGCAAACACATGGGAGGGGCCAAAGTGATGGCAACC
ACAGGAGGAACCAATTTACGAGATGACATAATGAGGCTTGATGATACAGTGCACGTGGTGATTGCTACCC
CTGGGAGAATCCTGGATCTTATTAAGAAAGGAGTAGCAAAGGTTGATCATGTCCAGATGATAGTATTGGA
TGAGGCAGATAAGTTGCTGTCACAGGATTTTGTGCAGATAATGGAGGATATTATTCTCACGCTACCTAAA
AACAGGCAGATTTTACTATATTCCGCTACTTTCCCTCTTAGTGTACAGAAGTTCATGAATTCCCATTTAC
AAAAGCCATACGAAATTAACCTGATGGAGGAACTAACTCTGAAGGGAGTAACCCAGTACTACGCATATGT
AACTGAGCGCGCAAAAGTAGCATGCCTCAACGCACTTTTCTCCGCACTTCAGATAAACCAGTCGATCATT
TTCTGTAACTCCTCTCAGCGAGTTGAATTGCTAGCCAAGAAGATTTCTCAACTGGGTTATTCTTGCTTCT
ATATTCATGCTAAAATGAGGCAGGAACATCGAAATCGTGTATTTCATGATTTCCGAAATGGCTTATGCCG
CAATCTTGTTTGCACTGATCTGTTTACCCGAGGTATTGATATACAAGCTGTGAATGTGGTAATAAACTTT
GATTTCCCAAAGCTGGCAGAGACCTATCTCCATCGTATTGGAAGATCAGGTCGCTTTGGTCATCTTGGCT
TAGCCATCAACTTGATCACATATGATGATCGCTTCAACCTGAAAAGTATTGAGGAGCAGCTGGGAACAGA
AATTAAACCTATTCCGAGCAACATTGATAAGAGCCTGTATGTGGCAGAATACCACAGCGAGCCTGTAGAA
GATGAGAAACCTTAACAATTCTGCAGTCGACGGTACCGCGGGCCCGGGATCCACCGGATCTAGATAACTG
ATCATAATCAGCCATACCACATTTGTAGAGGTTTTACTTGCTTTAAAAAACCTCCCACACCTCCCCCTGA
ACCTGAAACATAAAATGAATGCAATTGTTGTTGTTAACTTGTTTATTGCAGCTTATAATGGTTACAAATA
AAGCAATAGCATCACAAATTTCACAAATAAAGCATTTTTTTCACTGCATTCTAGTTGTGGTTTGTCCAAA
CTCATCAATGTATCTTAACGCGTAAATTGTAAGCGTTAATATTTTGTTAAAATTCGCGTTAAATTTTTGT
TAAATCAGCTCATTTTTTAACCAATAGGCCGAAATCGGCAAAATCCCTTATAAATCAAAAGAATAGACCG
AGATAGGGT
[37 nt withheld, positions 3230-3266]
AAAGAACGTGGACTCCAACGTCAAAGG
[49 nt withheld, positions 3294-3342]
T
[91 nt withheld, positions 3344-3434]
G
[124 nt withheld, positions 3436-3559]
CAGGTGGCACTTTTCGGGGAAATGTGCGCGGAACCCCTATTTGTTTATTTTTCTAAATACATTCAAATAT
GTATCCGCTCATGAGACAATAACCCTGATAAATGCTTCAATAATATTGAAAAAGGAAGAGTCCTGAGGCG
GAAAGAACCAGCTGTGGAATGTGTGTCAGTTAGGGTGTGGAAAGTCCCCAGGCTCCCCAGCAGGCAGAAG
TATGCAAAGCATGCATCTCAATTAGTCAGCAACCAGGTGTGGAAAGTCCCCAGGCTCCCCAGCAGGCAGA
AGTATGCAAAGCATGCATCTCAATTAGTCAGCAACCATAGTCCCGCCCCTAACTCCGCCCATCCCGCCCC
TAACTCCGCCCAGTTCCGCCCATTCTCCGCCCCATGGCTGACTAATTTTTTTTATTTATGCAGAGGCCGA
GGCCGCCTCGGCCTCTGAGCTATTCCAGAAGTAGTGAGGAGGCTTTTTTGGAGGCCTAGGCTTTTGCAAA
GATCGATCAAGAGACAGGATGAGGATCGTTTCGCATGATTGAACAAGATGGATTGCACGCAGGTTCTCCG
GCCGCTTGGGTGGAGAGGCTATTCGGCTATGACTGGGCACAACAGACAATCGGCTGCTCTGATGCCGCCG
TGTTCCGGCTGTCAGCGCAGGGGCGCCCGGTTCTTTTTGTCAAGACCGACCTGTCCGGTGCCCTGAATGA
ACTGCAAGACGAGGCAGCGCGGCTATCGTGGCTGGCCACGACGGGCGTTCCTTGCGCAGCTGTGCTCGAC
GTTGTCACTGAAGCGGGAAGGGACTGGCTGCTATTGGGCGAAGTGCCGGGGCAGGATCTCCTGTCATCTC
ACCTTGCTCCTGCCGAGAAAGTATCCATCATGGCTGATGCAATGCGGCGGCTGCATACGCTTGATCCGGC
TACCTGCCCATTCGACCACCAAGCGAAACATCGCATCGAGCGAGCACGTACTCGGATGGAAGCCGGTCTT
GTCGATCAGGATGATCTGGACGAAGAGCATCAGGGGCTCGCGCCAGCCGAACTGTTCGCCAGGCTCAAGG
CGAGCATGCCCGACGGCGAGGATCTCGTCGTGACCCATGGCGATGCCTGCTTGCCGAATATCATGGTGGA
AAATGGCCGCTTTTCTGGATTCATCGACTGTGGCCGGCTGGGTGTGGCGGACCGCTATCAGGACATAGCG
TTGGCTACCCGTGATATTGCTGAAGAGCTTGGCGGCGAATGGGCTGACCGCTTCCTCGTGCTTTACGGTA
TCGCCGCTCCCGATTCGCAGCGCATCGCCTTCTATCGCCTTCTTGACGAGTTCTTCTGAGCGGGACTCTG
GGGTTCGAAATGACCGACCAAGCGACGCCCAACCTGCCATCACGAGATTTCGATTCCACCGCCGCCTTCT
ATGAAAGGTTGGGCTTCGGAATCGTTTTCCGGGACGCCGGCTGGATGATCCTCCAGCGCGGGGATCTCAT
GCTGGAGTTCTTCGCCCACCCTAGGGGGAGGCTAACTGAAACACGGAAGGAGACAATACCGGAAGGAACC
CGCGCTATGACGGCAATAAAAAGACAGAATAAAACGCACGGTGTTGGGTCGTTTGTTCATAAACGCGGGG
TTCGGTCCCAGGGCTGGCACTCTGTCGATACCCCACCGAGACCCCATTGGGGCCAATACGCCCGCGTTTC
TTCCTTTTCCCCACCCCACCCCCCAAGTTCGGGTGAAGGCCCAGGGCTCGCAGCCAACGTCGGGGCGGCA
GGCCCTGCCATAGCCTCAGGTTACTCATATATACTTTAGATTGATTTAAAACTTCATTTTTAATTTAAAA
GGATCTAGGTGAAGATCCTTTTTGATAATCTCATGACCAAAATCCCTTAACGTGAGTTTTCGTTCCACTG
AGCGTCAGACCCCGTAGAAAAGATCAAAGGATCTTCTTGAGATCCTTTTTTTCTGCGCGTAATCTGCTGC
TTGCAAACAAAAAAACCACCGCTACCAGCGGTGGTTTGTTTGCCGGATCAAGAGCTACCAACTCTTTTTC
CGAAGGTAACTGGCTTCAGCAGAGCGCAGATACCAAATACTGTCCTTCTAGTGTAGCCGTAGTTAGGCCA
CCACTTCAAGAACTCTGTAGCACCGCCTACATACCTCGCTCTGCTAATCCTGTTACCAGTGGCTGCTGCC
AGTGGCGATAAGTCGTGTCTTACCGGGTTGGACTCAAGACGATAGTTACCGGATAAGGCGCAGCGGTCGG
GCTGAACGGGGGGTTCGTGCACACAGCCCAGCTTGGAGCGAACGACCTACACCGAACTGAGATACCTACA
GCGTGAGCTATGAGAAAGCGCCACGCTTCCCGAAGGGAGAAAGGCGGACAGGTATCCGGTAAGCGGCAGG
GTCGGAACAGGAGAGCGCACGAGGGAGCTTCCAGGGGGAAACGCCTGGTATCTTTATAGTCCTGTCGGGT
TTCGCCACCTCTGACTTGAGCGTCGATTTTTGTGATGCTCGTCAGGGGGGCGGAGCCTATGGAAAAACGC
CAGCAACGCGGCCTTTTTACGGTTCCTGGCCTTTTGCTGGCCTTTTGCTCACATGTTCTTTCCTGCGTTA
TCCCCTGATTCTGTGGATAACCGTATTACCGCCATGCAT
Features (pLannotate 1.2.2; 17 found; start..end, strand, type, name):
     61..364     +  enhancer       CMV enhancer: human cytomegalovirus immediate early enhancer
    365..568     +  promoter       CMV promoter: human cytomegalovirus (CMV) immediate early promoter
    564..597     +  LTR            5' LTR (truncated) (fragment): truncated 5' long terminal repeat (LTR) from HIV-1
    613..631     +  promoter       T7 promoter: promoter for bacteriophage T7 RNA polymerase
    665..1381    +  CDS            EGFP: EGFP is a basic (constitutively fluorescent) green fluorescent protein published in 1996, derived from Aequorea victoria. It is reported to be a rapidly-maturing weak dimer with moderate acid sensitivity.
   1397..2812    +  CDS            DDX6: DDX6_HUMAN - Also known as HLR2, RCK. Experimental evidence at protein level: Swiss-Prot protein existence level 1. Essential for the formation of P-bodies, cytosolic membrane- less ribonucleoprotein granules involved in RNA metabolism through the coordinated storage of mRNAs encoding regulatory functions (PubMed:25995375, PubMed:27342281, PubMed:31422817). Plays a role in P- bodies to coordinate the storage of translationally inactive mRNAs in the cytoplasm and prevent their degradation (PubMed:27342281). In the process of mRNA degradation, plays a role in mRNA decapping (PubMed:16364915). Bl
   2817..2852    +  misc_feature   MCS (fragment): multiple cloning site
   2869..2953    +  CDS            large T antigen (fragment): large T antigen from SV40 (simian virus 40)
   2976..3097    +  polyA_signal   SV40 poly(A) signal: SV40 polyadenylation signal
   3131..3559    -  rep_origin     f1 ori (sequence partly withheld): f1 bacteriophage origin of replication; arrow indicates direction of (+) strand synthesis
   3586..3690    +  promoter       AmpR promoter: bla
   3692..4049    +  promoter       SV40 promoter: SV40 enhancer and early promoter
   4084..4878    +  CDS            NeoR/KanR: aminoglycoside phosphotransferase from Tn5; aph(3')-II (or nptII); confers resistance to neomycin, kanamycin, and G418 (Geneticin®)
   4899..5051    +  CDS            ble (fragment): BLE_KLEPN - Experimental evidence at protein level: Swiss-Prot protein existence level 1. Binding protein with a strong affinity to the bleomycin family of antibiotics. Binds to CL990; an antimitotic-antibiotic compound. From Klebsiella pneumoniae.
   5110..5157    +  polyA_signal   HSV TK poly(A) signal: herpes simplex virus thymidine kinase polyadenylation signal (Cole and Stacy, 1985)
   5248..5264    -  polyA_signal   bGH poly(A) signal (fragment): bovine growth hormone polyadenylation signal
   5486..6074    +  rep_origin     ori: high-copy-number ColE1/pMB1/pBR322/pUC origin of replication
