[The description below was written by a language model from this plasmid's Addgene catalogue record and pLannotate feature annotations shown in this document.]
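Description:
pT7-EGFP-C1-HsRCK-QHTRtoAAAA-shRNAres_AC is a 6,188 nt mammalian expression plasmid encoding a mutant form of the human DEAD-box RNA helicase DDX6 (also called RCK or p54) fused to the C-terminus of EGFP. The catalogue lists the backbone as unknown, but the name and feature layout are consistent with an EGFP-C1-type vector carrying an added T7 promoter. It is maintained in bacteria at high copy through a ColE1/pUC-type origin and also carries an f1 origin. A single NeoR/KanR cassette is driven by both the bacterial AmpR (bla) promoter and the SV40 early promoter and is terminated by the HSV TK poly(A) signal. It gives kanamycin resistance in E. coli and would allow G418 selection in mammalian cells.

The expression unit consists of the CMV immediate-early enhancer and promoter, followed by a T7 promoter that could support in vitro transcription, then the EGFP and DDX6 coding sequences in the same orientation, a residual multiple cloning site and the SV40 poly(A) signal. Short annotated fragments (HIV-1 LTR, large T antigen, ble, bGH poly(A)) are probably partial sequence matches from automated annotation rather than functional elements.

As the name indicates, the insert carries a QHTR-to-AAAA substitution, replacing four residues with alanines, and is shRNA-resistant, so that the tagged protein can be expressed while endogenous DDX6 is knocked down. The record does not give the positions of the mutated residues or state which function the mutation disrupts. The ORF derives from the NCBI reference transcript for DDX6. The associated study concerns mRNA silencing by miRISC and the CCR4-NOT complex, which fits use in complementation experiments in human cells. The deposited sequence may be theoretical or predicted.
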