Addgene plasmid #148453: pT7-EGFP-C1-HsRCK-QHTRtoAAAA-shRNAres_AC
Purpose: Mammalian Expression of HsRck-QHTRtoAAAA-shRNAres
Depositing lab: Elisa Izaurralde. Depositing organization: Max Planck Institute for Developmental Biology. Publication: miRISC and the CCR4-NOT complex silence mRNA targets independently of 43S ribosomal scanning. Kuzuoglu-Ozturk D, Bhandari D, Huntzinger E, Fauser M, Helms S, Izaurralde E. EMBO J. 2016 Jun 1;35(11):1186-203. doi: 10.15252/embj.201592901. Epub 2016 Mar 23. PubMed 27009120.
Backbone
  Vector backbone: Unknown
  Vector type: Mammalian Expression
Growth in bacteria
  Bacterial resistance: Kanamycin, 50 μg/mL
  Growth temperature: 37°C
  Growth strain: DH5alpha
  Copy number: High Copy
Gene/Insert
  Gene/Insert name: HsRck-QHTRtoAAAA-shRNAres (alt name: DDX6)
  Species: H. sapiens (human)
  Entrez Gene: DDX6 (a.k.a. HLR2, IDDILF, P54, RCK, Rck/p54)
  Cloning method: Unknown
Terms and licenses: Academic/Nonprofit Terms; Industry Terms: Not Available to Industry
Depositor comments: ORF extracted from NCBI: NM_004397.3 Plasmids from this collection were made available to the research community and donated after the lab closed. Please note that the sequence provided by the depositing laboratory may be theoretical/predicted or based on Sanger sequencing results. There may be discrepancies between sequencing results obtained by Addgene and the depositor sequence. If an Addgene verified sequence is not available, please contact before placing your order to request that our lab fully sequence the plasmid.
How to cite: pT7-EGFP-C1-HsRCK-QHTRtoAAAA-shRNAres_AC was a gift from Elisa Izaurralde (Addgene plasmid # 148453 ; http://n2t.net/addgene:148453 ; RRID:Addgene_148453)
